Addgene plasmid #200678: pLV-EF1A-CD19.28H.28TM.28.3z
Purpose: Modular CD28hinge-CD28transmembrane-CD28-CD3z CAR backbone, For Transient Expression or Lentiviral Production
Depositing lab: Michele Bernasconi. Depositing organization: Universitaet Bern. Publication: CD276-CAR T cells and Dual-CAR T cells targeting CD276/FGFR4 promote rhabdomyosarcoma clearance in orthotopic mouse models. Timpanaro A, Piccand C, Dzhumashev D, Anton-Joseph S, Robbi A, Moser J, Rossler J, Bernasconi M. J Exp Clin Cancer Res. 2023 Nov 4;42(1):293. doi: 10.1186/s13046-023-02838-3. PubMed 37924157.
Backbone
  Vector backbone: pLV
  Backbone manufacturer: VectorBuilder
  Backbone size w/o insert (bp): 6451
  Vector type: Mammalian Expression, Lentiviral
Growth in bacteria
  Bacterial resistance: Ampicillin, 100 μg/mL
  Growth temperature: 37°C
  Growth strain: NEB Stable
  Copy number: High Copy
Gene/Insert
  Gene/Insert name: FMC63-CD28HD-CD28TM-CD28-CD3z-P2A-EGFP (alt names: CD19(FMC63)-CAR, CD28 hinge, CD28 transmembrane, CD28 costim., CD3z stim domains, P2A-GFP marker; Contains: FMC63-scFV, CD28 Hinge domain, CD28-transmembrane domain, CD28-ITD, CD3z-ITD)
  Species: H. sapiens (human)
  Insert size (bp): 2334
  Entrez Gene: CD28 (a.k.a. Tp44); CD247 (a.k.a. CD3-ZETA, CD3H, CD3Q, CD3Z, CD3ZETA, IMD25, T3Z, TCRZ)
  Promoter: EF1a-short
  Tag / fusion protein: MycTag (N terminal on insert)
  Cloning method: Gibson Cloning
  Sequencing primers: 5′ tgatgtcgtgtactggctcc; 3′ tttcttccacgtcgcctgcttg
Terms and licenses: Academic/Nonprofit Terms; Industry Terms: Not Available to Industry
How to cite: pLV-EF1A-CD19.28H.28TM.28.3z was a gift from Michele Bernasconi (Addgene plasmid # 200678 ; http://n2t.net/addgene:200678 ; RRID:Addgene_200678)
