[The description below was written by a language model from this plasmid's Addgene catalogue record and pLannotate feature annotations shown in this document.]
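Description:
pLV-EF1A-CD19.28H.28TM.28.3z is a third-generation-style, self-inactivating HIV-1 lentiviral transfer plasmid built on the VectorBuilder pLV backbone. It is intended either for direct transient expression in mammalian cells or for production of lentiviral particles. In bacteria it is maintained through a high-copy ColE1/pUC origin and selected with ampicillin (AmpR). The backbone also carries an f1 origin, an SV40 origin and poly(A) signal, and remnants of lac and T7/T3 cloning-vector elements. The viral portion comprises an RSV promoter fused to a truncated 5' LTR, which drives Tat-independent genomic RNA synthesis. It is followed by the Ψ packaging signal with a gag fragment, the RRE for Rev-dependent export, cPPT/CTS, WPRE to boost transcript expression, and a ΔU3 3' LTR that inactivates the LTR promoter after integration.

The payload, flanked by Gateway attB sites left over from vector assembly, is a second-generation CD19-directed chimeric antigen receptor driven by the short (core) EF-1α promoter. The annotated mouse kappa light-chain and heavy-chain variable segments correspond to the FMC63 scFv. The catalogue entry records an N-terminal Myc tag, useful for detecting the receptor, although the tag is not annotated in the feature table. The scFv is joined to a human CD28 fragment supplying hinge, transmembrane and costimulatory intracellular domains, followed by the CD3ζ (CD247) signalling domain with its ITAMs. A P2A peptide then separates EGFP from the receptor, so that GFP fluorescence marks transduced or transfected cells. The plasmid is described as a modular CAR backbone with a CD28 hinge, CD28 transmembrane, CD28 and CD3ζ architecture. It comes from work on CAR T cells against rhabdomyosarcoma.
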