Features (pLannotate 1.2.2; 33 found; start..end, strand, type, name):
      3..229     +  promoter       RSV promoter: Rous sarcoma virus enhancer/promoter
    230..410     +  LTR            5' LTR (truncated): truncated 5' long terminal repeat (LTR) from HIV-1
    457..582     +  misc_feature   HIV-1 Ψ: packaging signal of human immunodeficiency virus type 1
    566..929     +  CDS            HIV-1 gag (fragment): gag protein from human immunodeficiency virus 1; gag
   1075..1308    +  misc_feature   RRE: The Rev response element (RRE) of HIV-1 allows for Rev-dependent mRNA export from the nucleus to the cytoplasm.
   1685..1785    +  CDS            Rev (fragment): human immunodeficiency virus 1 (HIV-1) Rev protein; rev; enhances nuclear export of unspliced and incompletely spliced viral mRNAs
   1803..1920    +  misc_feature   cPPT/CTS: central polypurine tract and central termination sequence of HIV-1
   1938..1958    +  protein_bind   attB4: mutant version of attB; core recombination site for the Gateway® BP reaction BP Clonase™
   1965..2176    +  promoter       EF-1α core promoter: core promoter for human elongation factor EF-1α
   2183..2203    +  protein_bind   attB1: mutant version of attB; core recombination site for the Gateway® BP reaction BP Clonase™
   2354..2671    +  CDS            KV5AB_MOUSE: Experimental evidence at protein level: Swiss-Prot protein existence level 1. From Mus musculus (Mouse).
   2729..3016    +  CDS            HVM44_MOUSE (fragment): Experimental evidence at protein level: Swiss-Prot protein existence level 1. From Mus musculus (Mouse).
   3092..3412    +  CDS            CD28 (fragment): CD28_HUMAN - Experimental evidence at protein level: Swiss-Prot protein existence level 1. Involved in T-cell activation, the induction of cell proliferation and cytokine production and promotion of T-cell survival. Enhances the production of IL4 and IL10 in T-cells in conjunction with TCR/CD3 ligation and CD40L costimulation (PubMed:8617933). Isoform 3 enhances CD40L-mediated activation of NF-kappa-B and kinases MAPK8 and PAK2 in T-cells (PubMed:15067037). From Homo sapiens (Human).
   3419..3760    +  CDS            CD247 (fragment): CD3Z_HUMAN - Also known as CD3Z, T3Z, TCRZ. Experimental evidence at protein level: Swiss-Prot protein existence level 1. Part of the TCR-CD3 complex present on T-lymphocyte cell surface that plays an essential role in adaptive immune response. When antigen presenting cells (APCs) activate T-cell receptor (TCR), TCR- mediated signals are transmitted across the cell membrane by the CD3 chains CD3D, CD3E, CD3G and CD3Z. All CD3 chains contain immunoreceptor tyrosine-based activation motifs (ITAMs) in their cytoplasmic domain. Upon TCR engagement, these motifs become phosphorylated by Src family
   3773..3828    +  CDS            P2A (fragment): 2A peptide from porcine teschovirus-1 polyprotein Eukaryotic ribosomes fail to insert a peptide bond between the Gly and Pro residues, yielding separate polypeptides.
   3830..4546    +  CDS            EGFP: the original enhanced GFP (Yang et al., 1996) mammalian codon-optimized
   4556..4580    -  protein_bind   attB2: mutant version of attB; recombination site for the Gateway® BP reaction BP Clonase™
   4598..5186    +  misc_feature   WPRE: woodchuck hepatitis virus posttranscriptional regulatory element
   5253..5272    +  misc_feature   cPPT/CTS (fragment): central polypurine tract and central termination sequence of HIV-1
   5274..5507    +  LTR            3' LTR (ΔU3): self-inactivating 3' long terminal repeat (LTR) from HIV-1
   5579..5700    +  polyA_signal   SV40 poly(A) signal: SV40 polyadenylation signal
   5740..5875    +  rep_origin     SV40 ori: SV40 origin of replication
   5896..5914    -  promoter       T7 promoter: promoter for bacteriophage T7 RNA polymerase
   5922..6077    +  CDS            lacZα (fragment): LacZα fragment of β-galactosidase; lacZ fragment
   6082..6510    +  rep_origin     f1 ori (sequence partly withheld): f1 bacteriophage origin of replication; arrow indicates direction of (+) strand synthesis
   6563..6667    +  promoter       AmpR promoter: bla
   6668..7528    +  CDS            AmpR: β-lactamase; bla; confers resistance to ampicillin, carbenicillin, and related antibiotics
   7699..8287    +  rep_origin     ori: high-copy-number ColE1/pMB1/pBR322/pUC origin of replication
   8470..8562    +  CDS            lacI (fragment): lac repressor; lacI; The lac repressor binds to the lac operator to inhibit transcription in E. coli. This inhibition can be relieved by adding lactose or isopropyl-β-D-thiogalactopyranoside (IPTG).
   8575..8596    +  protein_bind   CAP binding site: CAP binding activates transcription in the presence of cAMP. E. coli catabolite activator protein
   8611..8641    +  promoter       lac promoter: promoter for the E. coli lac operon
   8649..8665    +  protein_bind   lac operator: The lac repressor binds to the lac operator to inhibit transcription in E. coli. This inhibition can be relieved by adding lactose or isopropyl-β-D-thiogalactopyranoside (IPTG). lac repressor encoded by lacI
   8710..8728    +  promoter       T3 promoter: promoter for bacteriophage T3 RNA polymerase
>Addgene plasmid #200678 | pLV-EF1A-CD19.28H.28TM.28.3z | addgene full sequence | sequence record 391792 | Addgene NGS Result
AATGTAGTCTTATGCAATACTCTTGTAGTCTTGCAACATGGTAACGATGAGTTAGCAACATGCCTTACAA
GGAGAGAAAAAGCACCGTGCATGCCGATTGGTGGAAGTAAGGTGGTACGATCGTGCCTTATTAGGAAGGC
AACAGACGGGTCTGACATGGATTGGACGAACCACTGAATTGCCGCATTGCAGAGATATTGTATTTAAGTG
CCTAGCTCGATACATAAACGGGTCTCTCTGGTTAGACCAGATCTGAGCCTGGGAGCTCTCTGGCTAACTA
GGGAACCCACTGCTTAAGCCTCAATAAAGCTTGCCTTGAGTGCTTCAAGTAGTGTGTGCCCGTCTGTTGT
GTGACTCTGGTAACTAGAGATCCCTCAGACCCTTTTAGTCAGTGTGGAAAATCTCTAGCAGTGGCGCCCG
AACAGGGACTTGAAAGCGAAAGGGAAACCAGAGGAGCTCTCTCGACGCAGGACTCGGCTTGCTGAAGCGC
GCACGGCAAGAGGCGAGGGGCGGCGACTGGTGAGTACGCCAAAAATTTTGACTAGCGGAGGCTAGAAGGA
GAGAGATGGGTGCGAGAGCGTCAGTATTAAGCGGGGGAGAATTAGATCGCGATGGGAAAAAATTCGGTTA
AGGCCAGGGGGAAAGAAAAAATATAAATTAAAACATATAGTATGGGCAAGCAGGGAGCTAGAACGATTCG
CAGTTAATCCTGGCCTGTTAGAAACATCAGAAGGCTGTAGACAAATACTGGGACAGCTACAACCATCCCT
TCAGACAGGATCAGAAGAACTTAGATCATTATATAATACAGTAGCAACCCTCTATTGTGTGCATCAAAGG
ATAGAGATAAAAGACACCAAGGAAGCTTTAGACAAGATAGAGGAAGAGCAAAACAAAAGTAAGACCACCG
CACAGCAAGCGGCCGCTGATCTTCAGACCTGGAGGAGGAGATATGAGGGACAATTGGAGAAGTGAATTAT
ATAAATATAAAGTAGTAAAAATTGAACCATTAGGAGTAGCACCCACCAAGGCAAAGAGAAGAGTGGTGCA
GAGAGAAAAAAGAGCAGTGGGAATAGGAGCTTTGTTCCTTGGGTTCTTGGGAGCAGCAGGAAGCACTATG
GGCGCAGCGTCAATGACGCTGACGGTACAGGCCAGACAATTATTGTCTGGTATAGTGCAGCAGCAGAACA
ATTTGCTGAGGGCTATTGAGGCGCAACAGCATCTGTTGCAACTCACAGTCTGGGGCATCAAGCAGCTCCA
GGCAAGAATCCTGGCTGTGGAAAGATACCTAAAGGATCAACAGCTCCTGGGGATTTGGGGTTGCTCTGGA
AAACTCATTTGCACCACTGCTGTGCCTTGGAATGCTAGTTGGAGTAATAAATCTCTGGAACAGATTTGGA
ATCACACGACCTGGATGGAGTGGGACAGAGAAATTAACAATTACACAAGCTTAATACACTCCTTAATTGA
AGAATCGCAAAACCAGCAAGAAAAGAATGAACAAGAATTATTGGAATTAGATAAATGGGCAAGTTTGTGG
AATTGGTTTAACATAACAAATTGGCTGTGGTATATAAAATTATTCATAATGATAGTAGGAGGCTTGGTAG
GTTTAAGAATAGTTTTTGCTGTACTTTCTATAGTGAATAGAGTTAGGCAGGGATATTCACCATTATCGTT
TCAGACCCACCTCCCAACCCCGAGGGGACCCGACAGGCCCGAAGGAATAGAAGAAGAAGGTGGAGAGAGA
GACAGAGACAGATCCATTCGATTAGTGAACGGATCTCGACGGTATCGCTAGCTTTTAAAAGAAAAGGGGG
GATTGGGGGGTACAGTGCAGGGGAAAGAATAGTAGACATAATAGCAACAGACATACAAACTAAAGAATTA
CAAAAACAAATTACAAAAATTCAAAATTTTACTAGTGATTATCGGATCAACTTTGTATAGAAAAGTTGTC
TAGAGGGCAGAGCGCACATCGCCCACAGTCCCCGAGAAGTTGGGGGGAGGGGTCGGCAATTGAACCGGTG
CCTAGAGAAGGTGGCGCGGGGTAAACTGGGAAAGTGATGTCGTGTACTGGCTCCGCCTTTTTCCCGAGGG
TGGGGGAGAACCGTATATAAGTGCAGTAGTCGCCGTGAACGTTCTTTTTCGCAACGGGTTTGCCGCCAGA
ACACAGGGATCCCAAGTTTGTACAAAAAAGCAGGCTGCCACCATGCTCAGGCTGCTCTTGGCTCTCAACT
TATTCCCTTCAATTCAAGTAACAGGACTCGAGGAACAAAAACTCATCTCAGAAGAGGATCTGGAACAAAA
GCTCATTTCAGAAGAAGATCTGCTCGAGGTCGACGGAGACGCCGACATCCAGATGACACAGACTACATCC
TCCCTGTCTGCCTCTCTGGGAGACAGAGTCACCATCAGTTGCAGGGCAAGTCAGGACATCTCTAAGTATT
TGAATTGGTATCAGCAGAAACCAGATGGAACTGTTAAACTCCTGATCTACCATACATCAAGATTACACTC
AGGAGTCCCATCAAGGTTCAGTGGCAGTGGGTCTGGAACAGATTATTCTCTCACCATTAGCAACCTGGAG
CAAGAAGATATTGCCACTTACTTTTGCCAACAGGGTAATACGCTTCCGTACACGTTCGGAGGGGGGACTA
AGTTGGAAATAACAGGCTCCACCTCTGGATCCGGCAAGCCCGGATCTGGCGAGGGATCCACCAAGGGCGA
GGTGAAACTGCAGGAGTCAGGACCTGGCCTGGTGGCGCCCTCACAGAGCCTGTCCGTCACATGCACTGTC
TCAGGGGTCTCATTACCCGACTATGGTGTAAGCTGGATTCGCCAGCCTCCACGAAAGGGTCTGGAGTGGC
TGGGAGTAATATGGGGTAGTGAAACCACATACTATAATTCAGCTCTCAAATCCAGACTGACCATCATCAA
GGACAACTCCAAGAGCCAAGTTTTCTTAAAAATGAACAGTCTGCAAACTGATGACACAGCCATTTACTAC
TGTGCCAAACATTATTACTACGGTGGTAGCTATGCTATGGACTACTGGGGTCAAGGAACCTCAGTCACCG
TCTCCGGTACCATTGAAGTTATGTATCCTCCTCCTTACCTAGACAATGAGAAGAGCAATGGAACCATTAT
CCATGTGAAAGGGAAACACCTTTGTCCAAGTCCCCTATTTCCCGGACCTTCTAAGCCCTTTTGGGTGCTG
GTGGTGGTTGGTGGAGTCCTGGCTTGCTATAGCTTGCTAGTAACAGTGGCCTTTATTATTTTCTGGGTGA
GGAGTAAGAGGAGCAGGCTCCTGCACAGTGACTACATGAACATGACTCCCAGGCGGCCCGGACCCACCCG
CAAGCATTACCAGCCCTATGCCCCACCACGCGACTTCGCAGCCTATCGCTCCTCCGGACTGAGAGTGAAG
TTCAGCAGGAGCGCAGACGCCCCCGCGTACCAGCAGGGCCAGAACCAGCTCTATAACGAGCTCAATCTAG
GACGAAGAGAGGAGTACGATGTTTTGGACAAGAGGCGTGGCCGGGACCCTGAGATGGGGGGAAAGCCGCA
GAGAAGGAAGAACCCTCAGGAAGGCCTGTACAATGAACTGCAGAAAGATAAGATGGCGGAGGCCTACAGT
GAGATTGGGATGAAAGGCGAGCGCCGGAGGGGCAAGGGGCACGATGGCCTTTACCAGGGTCTCAGTACAG
CCACCAAGGACACCTACGACGCCCTTCACATGCAGGCCCTGCCCCCTCGCTCCGGACGTACGGCCACGAA
CTTCTCTCTGTTAAAGCAAGCAGGCGACGTGGAAGAAAACCCCGGTCCCGTGAGCAAGGGCGAGGAGCTG
TTCACCGGGGTGGTGCCCATCCTGGTCGAGCTGGACGGCGACGTAAACGGCCACAAGTTCAGCGTGTCCG
GCGAGGGCGAGGGCGATGCCACCTACGGCAAGCTGACCCTGAAGTTCATCTGCACCACCGGCAAGCTGCC
CGTGCCCTGGCCCACCCTCGTGACCACCCTGACCTACGGCGTGCAGTGCTTCAGCCGCTACCCCGACCAC
ATGAAGCAGCACGACTTCTTCAAGTCCGCCATGCCCGAAGGCTACGTCCAGGAGCGCACCATCTTCTTCA
AGGACGACGGCAACTACAAGACCCGCGCCGAGGTGAAGTTCGAGGGCGACACCCTGGTGAACCGCATCGA
GCTGAAGGGCATCGACTTCAAGGAGGACGGCAACATCCTGGGGCACAAGCTGGAGTACAACTACAACAGC
CACAACGTCTATATCATGGCCGACAAGCAGAAGAACGGCATCAAGGTGAACTTCAAGATCCGCCACAACA
TCGAGGACGGCAGCGTGCAGCTCGCCGACCACTACCAGCAGAACACCCCCATCGGCGACGGCCCCGTGCT
GCTGCCCGACAACCACTACCTGAGCACCCAGTCCGCCCTGAGCAAAGACCCCAACGAGAAGCGCGATCAC
ATGGTCCTGCTGGAGTTCGTGACCGCCGCCGGGATCACTCTCGGCATGGACGAGCTGTACAAGTAAGGGC
CCCGTACCCAGCTTTCTTGTACAAAGTGGTGATAATCGAATTCCGATAATCAACCTCTGGATTACAAAAT
TTGTGAAAGATTGACTGGTATTCTTAACTATGTTGCTCCTTTTACGCTATGTGGATACGCTGCTTTAATG
CCTTTGTATCATGCTATTGCTTCCCGTATGGCTTTCATTTTCTCCTCCTTGTATAAATCCTGGTTGCTGT
CTCTTTATGAGGAGTTGTGGCCCGTTGTCAGGCAACGTGGCGTGGTGTGCACTGTGTTTGCTGACGCAAC
CCCCACTGGTTGGGGCATTGCCACCACCTGTCAGCTCCTTTCCGGGACTTTCGCTTTCCCCCTCCCTATT
GCCACGGCGGAACTCATCGCCGCCTGCCTTGCCCGCTGCTGGACAGGGGCTCGGCTGTTGGGCACTGACA
ATTCCGTGGTGTTGTCGGGGAAGCTGACGTCCTTTCCATGGCTGCTCGCCTGTGTTGCCACCTGGATTCT
GCGCGGGACGTCCTTCTGCTACGTCCCTTCGGCCCTCAATCCAGCGGACCTTCCTTCCCGCGGCCTGCTG
CCGGCTCTGCGGCCTCTTCCGCGTCTTCGCCTTCGCCCTCAGACGAGTCGGATCTCCCTTTGGGCCGCCT
CCCCGCATCGGGAATTCCCGCGGTTCGCTTTAAGACCAATGACTTACAAGGCAGCTGTAGATCTTAGCCA
CTTTTTAAAAGAAAAGGGGGGACTGGAAGGGCTAATTCACTCCCAACGAAGACAAGATCTGCTTTTTGCT
TGTACTGGGTCTCTCTGGTTAGACCAGATCTGAGCCTGGGAGCTCTCTGGCTAACTAGGGAACCCACTGC
TTAAGCCTCAATAAAGCTTGCCTTGAGTGCTTCAAGTAGTGTGTGCCCGTCTGTTGTGTGACTCTGGTAA
CTAGAGATCCCTCAGACCCTTTTAGTCAGTGTGGAAAATCTCTAGCAGTAGTAGTTCATGTCATCTTATT
ATTCAGTATTTATAACTTGCAAAGAAATGAATATCAGAGAGTGAGAGGAACTTGTTTATTGCAGCTTATA
ATGGTTACAAATAAAGCAATAGCATCACAAATTTCACAAATAAAGCATTTTTTTCACTGCATTCTAGTTG
TGGTTTGTCCAAACTCATCAATGTATCTTATCATGTCTGGCTCTAGCTATCCCGCCCCTAACTCCGCCCA
TCCCGCCCCTAACTCCGCCCAGTTCCGCCCATTCTCCGCCCCATGGCTGACTAATTTTTTTTATTTATGC
AGAGGCCGAGGCCGCCTCGGCCTCTGAGCTATTCCAGAAGTAGTGAGGAGGCTTTTTTGGAGGCCTAGGG
ACGTACCCAATTCGCCCTATAGTGAGTCGTATTACGCGCGCTCACTGGCCGTCGTTTTACAACGTCGTGA
CTGGGAAAACCCTGGCGTTACCCAACTTAATCGCCTTGCAGCACATCCCCCTTTCGCCAGCTGGCGTAAT
AGCGAAGAGGCCCGCACCGATCGCCCTTCCCAACAGTTGCGCAGCCTGAATGGCGAATGGG
[124 nt withheld, positions 6082-6205]
C
[91 nt withheld, positions 6207-6297]
A
[49 nt withheld, positions 6299-6347]
CCTTTGACGTTGGAGTCCACGTTCTTT
[37 nt withheld, positions 6375-6411]
ACCCTATCTCGGTCTATTCTTTTGATTTATAAGGGATTTTGCCGATTTCGGCCTATTGGTTAAAAAATGA
GCTGATTTAACAAAAATTTAACGCGAATTTTAACAAAATATTAACGCTTACAATTTAGGTGGCACTTTTC
GGGGAAATGTGCGCGGAACCCCTATTTGTTTATTTTTCTAAATACATTCAAATATGTATCCGCTCATGAG
ACAATAACCCTGATAAATGCTTCAATAATATTGAAAAAGGAAGAGTATGAGTATTCAACATTTCCGTGTC
GCCCTTATTCCCTTTTTTGCGGCATTTTGCCTTCCTGTTTTTGCTCACCCAGAAACGCTGGTGAAAGTAA
AAGATGCTGAAGATCAGTTGGGTGCACGAGTGGGTTACATCGAACTGGATCTCAACAGCGGTAAGATCCT
TGAGAGTTTTCGCCCCGAAGAACGTTTTCCAATGATGAGCACTTTTAAAGTTCTGCTATGTGGCGCGGTA
TTATCCCGTATTGACGCCGGGCAAGAGCAACTCGGTCGCCGCATACACTATTCTCAGAATGACTTGGTTG
AGTACTCACCAGTCACAGAAAAGCATCTTACGGATGGCATGACAGTAAGAGAATTATGCAGTGCTGCCAT
AACCATGAGTGATAACACTGCGGCCAACTTACTTCTGACAACGATCGGAGGACCGAAGGAGCTAACCGCT
TTTTTGCACAACATGGGGGATCATGTAACTCGCCTTGATCGTTGGGAACCGGAGCTGAATGAAGCCATAC
CAAACGACGAGCGTGACACCACGATGCCTGTAGCAATGGCAACAACGTTGCGCAAACTATTAACTGGCGA
ACTACTTACTCTAGCTTCCCGGCAACAATTAATAGACTGGATGGAGGCGGATAAAGTTGCAGGACCACTT
CTGCGCTCGGCCCTTCCGGCTGGCTGGTTTATTGCTGATAAATCTGGAGCCGGTGAGCGTGGGTCTCGCG
GTATCATTGCAGCACTGGGGCCAGATGGTAAGCCCTCCCGTATCGTAGTTATCTACACGACGGGGAGTCA
GGCAACTATGGATGAACGAAATAGACAGATCGCTGAGATAGGTGCCTCACTGATTAAGCATTGGTAACTG
TCAGACCAAGTTTACTCATATATACTTTAGATTGATTTAAAACTTCATTTTTAATTTAAAAGGATCTAGG
TGAAGATCCTTTTTGATAATCTCATGACCAAAATCCCTTAACGTGAGTTTTCGTTCCACTGAGCGTCAGA
CCCCGTAGAAAAGATCAAAGGATCTTCTTGAGATCCTTTTTTTCTGCGCGTAATCTGCTGCTTGCAAACA
AAAAAACCACCGCTACCAGCGGTGGTTTGTTTGCCGGATCAAGAGCTACCAACTCTTTTTCCGAAGGTAA
CTGGCTTCAGCAGAGCGCAGATACCAAATACTGTTCTTCTAGTGTAGCCGTAGTTAGGCCACCACTTCAA
GAACTCTGTAGCACCGCCTACATACCTCGCTCTGCTAATCCTGTTACCAGTGGCTGCTGCCAGTGGCGAT
AAGTCGTGTCTTACCGGGTTGGACTCAAGACGATAGTTACCGGATAAGGCGCAGCGGTCGGGCTGAACGG
GGGGTTCGTGCACACAGCCCAGCTTGGAGCGAACGACCTACACCGAACTGAGATACCTACAGCGTGAGCT
ATGAGAAAGCGCCACGCTTCCCGAAGAGAGAAAGGCGGACAGGTATCCGGTAAGCGGCAGGGTCGGAACA
GGAGAGCGCACGAGGGAGCTTCCAGGGGGAAACGCCTGGTATCTTTATAGTCCTGTCGGGTTTCGCCACC
TCTGACTTGAGCGTCGATTTTTGTGATGCTCGTCAGGGGGGCGGAGCCTATGGAAAAACGCCAGCAACGC
GGCCTTTTTACGGTTCCTGGCCTTTTGCTGGCCTTTTGCTCACATGTTCTTTCCTGCGTTATCCCCTGAT
TCTGTGGATAACCGTATTACCGCCTTTGAGTGAGCTGATACCGCTCGCCGCAGCCGAACGACCGAGCGCA
GCGAGTCAGTGAGCGAGGAAGCGGAAGAGCGCCCAATACGCAAACCGCCTCTCCCCGCGCGTTGGCCGAT
TCATTAATGCAGCTGGCACGACAGGTTTCCCGACTGGAAAGCGGGCAGTGAGCGCAACGCAATTAATGTG
AGTTAGCTCACTCATTAGGCACCCCAGGCTTTACACTTTATGCTTCCGGCTCGTATGTTGTGTGGAATTG
TGAGCGGATAACAATTTCACACAGGAAACAGCTATGACCATGATTACGCCAAGCGCGCAATTAACCCTCA
CTAAAGGGAACAAAAGCTGGAGCTGCAAGCTT
